>Addgene plasmid #214233 | pET23a-H6-TEV-cSrc | addgene full sequence | sequence record 422793 | Addgene NGS Result
AAAAAAACCACCGCTACCAGCGGTGGTTTGTTTGCCGGATCAAGAGCTACCAACTCTTTTTCCGAAGGTA
ACTGGCTTCAGCAGAGCGCAGATACCAAATACTGTCCTTCTAGTGTAGCCGTAGTTAGGCCACCACTTCA
AGAACTCTGTAGCACCGCCTACATACCTCGCTCTGCTAATCCTGTTACCAGTGGCTGCTGCCAGTGGCGA
TAAGTCGTGTCTTACCGGGTTGGACTCAAGACGATAGTTACCGGATAAGGCGCAGCGGTCGGGCTGAACG
GGGGGTTCGTGCACACAGCCCAGCTTGGAGCGAACGACCTACACCGAACTGAGATACCTACAGCGTGAGC
TATGAGAAAGCGCCACGCTTCCCGAAGGGAGAAAGGCGGACAGGTATCCGGTAAGCGGCAGGGTCGGAAC
AGGAGAGCGCACGAGGGAGCTTCCAGGGGGAAACGCCTGGTATCTTTATAGTCCTGTCGGGTTTCGCCAC
CTCTGACTTGAGCGTCGATTTTTGTGATGCTCGTCAGGGGGGCGGAGCCTATGGAAAAACGCCAGCAACG
CGGCCTTTTTACGGTTCCTGGCCTTTTGCTGGCCTTTTGCTCACATGTTCTTTCCTGCGTTATCCCCTGA
TTCTGTGGATAACCGTATTACCGCCTTTGAGTGAGCTGATACCGCTCGCCGCAGCCGAACGACCGAGCGC
AGCGAGTCAGTGAGCGAGGAAGCGGAAGAGCGCCTGATGCGGTATTTTCTCCTTACGCATCTGTGCGGTA
TTTCACACCGCAATGGTGCACTCTCAGTACAATCTGCTCTGATGCCGCATAGTTAAGCCAGTATACACTC
CGCTATCGCTACGTGACTGGGTCATGGCTGCGCCCCGACACCCGCCAACACCCGCTGACGCGCCCTGACG
GGCTTGTCTGCTCCCGGCATCCGCTTACAGACAAGCTGTGACCGTCTCCGGGAGCTGCATGTGTCAGAGG
TTTTCACCGTCATCACCGAAACGCGCGAGGCAGCTGCGGTAAAGCTCATCAGCGTGGTCGTGAAGCGATT
CACAGATGTCTGCCTGTTCATCCGCGTCCAGCTCGTTGAGTTTCTCCAGAAGCGTTAATGTCTGGCTTCT
GATAAAGCGGGCCATGTTAAGGGCGGTTTTTTCCTGTTTGGTCACTGATGCCTCCGTGTAATGGGGATTT
CTGTTCATGGGGGTAATGATACCGATGAAACGAGAGAGGATGCTCACGATACGGGTTACTGATGATGAAC
ATGCCCGGTTACTGGAACGTTGTGAGGGTAAACAACTGGCGGTATGGATGCGGCGGGACCAGAGAAAAAT
CACTCAGGGTCAATGCCAGCGCTTCGTTAATACAGATGTAGGTGTTCCACAGGGTAGCCAGCAGCATCCT
GCGATGCAGATCCGGAACATAATGGTGCAGGGCGCTGACTTCCGCGTTTCCAGACTTTACGAAACACGGA
AACCGAAGACCATTCATGTTGTTGCTCAGGTCGCAGACGTTTTGCAGCAGCAGTCGCTTCACGTTCGCTC
GCGTATCGGTGATTCATTCTGCTAACCAGTAAGGCAACCCCGCCAGCCTAGCCGGGTCCTCAACGACAGG
AGCACGATCATGCGCACCCGTGGCCAGGACCCAACGCTGCCCGAGATCTCGATCCCGCGAAATTAATACG
ACTCACTATAGGGAGACCACAACGGTTTCCCTCTAGAAATAATTTTGTTTAACTTTAAGAAGGAGATATA
CCATGGGCAGCAGCCATCATCATCATCATCACGATTACGATATCCCAACGACCGAAAACCTTTACTTCCA
GGGCCATATGAAGGATGCCTGGGAGATCCCTCGGGAGTCGCTGCGGCTGGAGGTCAAGCTGGGCCAGGGC
TGCTTTGGCGAGGTGTGGATGGGGACCTGGAACGGTACCACCAGGGTGGCCATCAAAACCCTGAAGCCTG
GCACGATGTCTCCAGAGGCCTTCCTGCAGGAGGCCCAGGTCATGAAGAAGCTGAGGCATGAGAAGCTGGT
GCAGTTGTATGCTGTGGTTTCAGAGGAGCCCATTTACATCGTCACGGAGTACATGAGCAAGGGGAGTTTG
CTGGACTTTCTCAAGGGGGAGACAGGCAAGTACCTGCGGCTGCCTCAGCTGGTGGACATGGCTGCTCAGA
TCGCCTCAGGCATGGCGTACGTGGAGCGGATGAACTACGTCCACCGGGACCTTCGTGCAGCCAACATCCT
GGTGGGAGAGAACCTGGTGTGCAAAGTGGCCGACTTTGGGCTGGCTCGGCTCATTGAAGACAATGAGTAC
ACGGCGCGGCAAGGTGCCAAATTCCCCATCAAGTGGACGGCTCCAGAAGCTGCCCTCTATGGCCGCTTCA
CCATCAAGTCGGACGTGTGGTCCTTCGGGATCCTGCTGACTGAGCTCACCACAAAGGGACGGGTGCCCTA
CCCTGGGATGGTGAACCGCGAGGTGCTGGACCAGGTGGAGCGGGGCTACCGGATGCCCTGCCCGCCGGAG
TGTCCCGAGTCCCTGCACGACCTCATGTGCCAGTGCTGGCGGAAGGAGCCTGAGGAGCGGCCCACCTTCG
AGTACCTGCAGGCCTTCCTGGAGGACTACTTCACGTCCACCGAGCCCTAGGGATCCGAATTCGAGCTCCG
TCGACAAGCTTGCGGCCGCACTCGAGCACCACCACCACCACCACTGAGATCCGGCTGCTAACAAAGCCCG
AAAGGAAGCTGAGTTGGCTGCTGCCACCGCTGAGCAATAACTAGCATAACCCCTTGGGGCCTCTAAACGG
GTCTTGAGGGGTTTTTTGCTGAAAGGAGGAACTATATCCGGATTGGCGAATGGG
[124 nt withheld, positions 2855-2978]
C
[91 nt withheld, positions 2980-3070]
A
[49 nt withheld, positions 3072-3120]
CCTTTGACGTTGGAGTCCACGTTCTTT
[37 nt withheld, positions 3148-3184]
ACCCTATCTCGGTCTATTCTTTTGATTTATAAGGGATTTTGCCGATTTCGGCCTATTGGTTAAAAAATGA
GCTGATTTAACAAAAATTTAACGCGAATTTTAACAAAATATTAACGCTTACAATTTAGGTGGCACTTTTC
GGGGAAATGTGCGCGGAACCCCTATTTGTTTATTTTTCTAAATACATTCAAATATGTATCCGCTCATGAG
ACAATAACCCTGATAAATGCTTCAATAATATTGAAAAAGGAAGAGTATGAGTATTCAACATTTCCGTGTC
GCCCTTATTCCCTTTTTTGCGGCATTTTGCCTTCCTGTTTTTGCTCACCCAGAAACGCTGGTGAAAGTAA
AAGATGCTGAAGATCAGTTGGGTGCACGAGTGGGTTACATCGAACTGGATCTCAACAGCGGTAAGATCCT
TGAGAGTTTTCGCCCCGAAGAACGTTTTCCAATGATGAGCACTTTTAAAGTTCTGCTATGTGGCGCGGTA
TTATCCCGTATTGACGCCGGGCAAGAGCAACTCGGTCGCCGCATACACTATTCTCAGAATGACTTGGTTG
AGTACTCACCAGTCACAGAAAAGCATCTTACGGATGGCATGACAGTAAGAGAATTATGCAGTGCTGCCAT
AACCATGAGTGATAACACTGCGGCCAACTTACTTCTGACAACGATCGGAGGACCGAAGGAGCTAACCGCT
TTTTTGCACAACATGGGGGATCATGTAACTCGCCTTGATCGTTGGGAACCGGAGCTGAATGAAGCCATAC
CAAACGACGAGCGTGACACCACGATGCCTGCAGCAATGGCAACAACGTTGCGCAAACTATTAACTGGCGA
ACTACTTACTCTAGCTTCCCGGCAACAATTAATAGACTGGATGGAGGCGGATAAAGTTGCAGGACCACTT
CTGCGCTCGGCCCTTCCGGCTGGCTGGTTTATTGCTGATAAATCTGGAGCCGGTGAGCGTGGGTCTCGCG
GTATCATTGCAGCACTGGGGCCAGATGGTAAGCCCTCCCGTATCGTAGTTATCTACACGACGGGGAGTCA
GGCAACTATGGATGAACGAAATAGACAGATCGCTGAGATAGGTGCCTCACTGATTAAGCATTGGTAACTG
TCAGACCAAGTTTACTCATATATACTTTAGATTGATTTAAAACTTCATTTTTAATTTAAAAGGATCTAGG
TGAAGATCCTTTTTGATAATCTCATGACCAAAATCCCTTAACGTGAGTTTTCGTTCCACTGAGCGTCAGA
CCCCGTAGAAAAGATCAAAGGATCTTCTTGAGATCCTTTTTTTCTGCGCGTAATCTGCTGCTTGCAAAC
Features (pLannotate 1.2.2; 14 found; start..end, strand, type, name):
    733..872     -  misc_feature   bom: basis of mobility region from pBR322
    974..1165    -  CDS            rop: Rop protein, which maintains plasmids at low copy number; rop
   1188..1562    +  CDS            YPB1_ECOLX (fragment): Protein predicted: Swiss-Prot protein existence level 4. From Escherichia coli.
   1674..1692    +  promoter       T7 promoter: promoter for bacteriophage T7 RNA polymerase
   1724..1746    +  RBS            RBS: efficient ribosome binding site from bacteriophage T7 gene 10 (Olins and Rangwala, 1989)
   1765..1781    +  CDS            capTEV™ (fragment): composite tag for in vivo biotinylation, TEV protease cleavage, and 6xHis tagging
   1819..2637    +  CDS            SRC (fragment): SRC_HUMAN - Also known as SRC1. Experimental evidence at protein level: Swiss-Prot protein existence level 1. Non-receptor protein tyrosine kinase which is activated following engagement of many different classes of cellular receptors including immune response receptors, integrins and other adhesion receptors, receptor protein tyrosine kinases, G protein-coupled receptors as well as cytokine receptors. Participates in signaling pathways that control a diverse spectrum of biological activities including gene transcription, immune response, cell adhesion, cell cycle progression, apoptosis, migra
   2687..2704    +  CDS            9xHis (fragment): 9xHis affinity tag
   2714..2763    +  CDS            SET1 (fragment): solubility-enhancement tag derived from T7 phage gene 10B
   2771..2818    +  terminator     T7 terminator: transcription terminator for bacteriophage T7 RNA polymerase
   2855..3283    +  rep_origin     f1 ori (sequence partly withheld): f1 bacteriophage origin of replication; arrow indicates direction of (+) strand synthesis
   3336..3440    +  promoter       AmpR promoter: bla
   3441..4301    +  CDS            AmpR: β-lactamase; bla; confers resistance to ampicillin, carbenicillin, and related antibiotics
   4472..547     +  rep_origin     ori (across the origin): high-copy-number ColE1/pMB1/pBR322/pUC origin of replication
