[The description below was written by a language model from this plasmid's Addgene catalogue record and pLannotate feature annotations shown in this document.]
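Description:
pET23a-H6-TEV-cSrc is a 4.5 kb bacterial expression plasmid built on the pET23a backbone for producing the kinase domain of human c-Src (SRC) in E. coli. It replicates from a ColE1/pBR322-type origin and also carries the rop gene and the bom mobility region, consistent with its catalogue listing as a low-copy plasmid. Selection is by ampicillin through the β-lactamase (AmpR) gene under its own promoter. An f1 phage origin is also present, a standard pET-series element that permits single-stranded DNA production.

The expression cassette is driven by the T7 promoter followed by the strong phage T7 gene 10 ribosome binding site, so transcription depends on a host supplying T7 RNA polymerase, such as a DE3 lysogen. The open reading frame begins with a 6xHis affinity tag and a TEV protease recognition site (picked up in the annotation as a short tag fragment), followed by the roughly 0.8 kb Src kinase-domain coding sequence, which was inserted by Gibson assembly. The tag allows nickel-affinity purification and can then be removed with TEV protease. Downstream of the insert, the annotation detects a short His-tag fragment and a gene 10-derived fragment ahead of the T7 terminator. These are probably residual pET23a backbone sequences, and the record does not indicate whether they are translated.

The depositor notes that the kinase must be co-expressed with the YopH tyrosine phosphatase in BL21(DE3) cells, which is encoded on a separate construct. The purified kinase domain is intended for in vitro tyrosine phosphorylation of peptides and proteins and for kinase substrate-specificity screens.
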