Addgene plasmid #214233: pET23a-H6-TEV-cSrc
Purpose: Bacterial expression of the kinase domain of cSrc with a TEV-cleavable N-terminal 6xHis affinity tag; For in vitro tyrosine phosphorylation in peptides/proteins and for kinase specificity screenings
Depositing lab: Neel Shah. Depositing organization: Columbia University. Publication: Fine-tuning of substrate preferences of the Src-family kinase Lck revealed through a high-throughput specificity screen. Shah NH, Lobel M, Weiss A, Kuriyan J. Elife. 2018 Mar 16;7. pii: 35190. doi: 10.7554/eLife.35190. PubMed 29547119.
Backbone
  Vector backbone: pET23a
  Backbone size w/o insert (bp): 3700
  Total vector size (bp): 4513
  Vector type: Bacterial Expression
Growth in bacteria
  Bacterial resistance: Ampicillin, 100 μg/mL
  Growth temperature: 37°C
  Growth strain: DH5alpha
  Copy number: Low Copy
Gene/Insert
  Gene/Insert name: cSrc Kinase domain
  Species: H. sapiens (human)
  Insert size (bp): 813
  Entrez Gene: SRC (a.k.a. ASV, SRC1, THC6, c-SRC, p60-Src)
  Promoter: T7
  Tag / fusion protein: 6xHis (N terminal on backbone)
  Cloning method: Gibson Cloning
  Sequencing primers: 5′ T7 promotor
Terms and licenses: Academic/Nonprofit Terms; Industry Terms: Not Available to Industry
Depositor comments: This protein needs to be co-expressed in E. coli BL21(DE3) cells with the YopH tyrosine phosphatase
How to cite: pET23a-H6-TEV-cSrc was a gift from Neel Shah (Addgene plasmid # 214233 ; http://n2t.net/addgene:214233 ; RRID:Addgene_214233)
